>Addgene plasmid #119804 | CP1249-CBEmax | addgene full sequence | sequence record 237975 | Addgene NGS Result
AGATCCGCGGCCGCTAATACGACTCACTATAGGGAGAGCCGCCACCATGAAACGGACAGCCGACGGAAGC
GAGTTCGAGTCACCAAAGAAGAAGCGGAAAGTCTCCTCAGAGACTGGGCCTGTCGCCGTCGATCCAACCC
TGCGCCGCCGGATTGAACCTCACGAGTTTGAAGTGTTCTTTGACCCCCGGGAGCTGAGAAAGGAGACATG
CCTGCTGTACGAGATCAACTGGGGAGGCAGGCACTCCATCTGGAGGCACACCTCTCAGAACACAAATAAG
CACGTGGAGGTGAACTTCATCGAGAAGTTTACCACAGAGCGGTACTTCTGCCCCAATACCAGATGTAGCA
TCACATGGTTTCTGAGCTGGTCCCCTTGCGGAGAGTGTAGCAGGGCCATCACCGAGTTCCTGTCCAGATA
TCCACACGTGACACTGTTTATCTACATCGCCAGGCTGTATCACCACGCAGACCCAAGGAATAGGCAGGGC
CTGCGCGATCTGATCAGCTCCGGCGTGACCATCCAGATCATGACAGAGCAGGAGTCCGGCTACTGCTGGC
GGAACTTCGTGAATTATTCTCCTAGCAACGAGGCCCACTGGCCTAGGTACCCACACCTGTGGGTGCGCCT
GTACGTGCTGGAGCTGTATTGCATCATCCTGGGCCTGCCCCCTTGTCTGAATATCCTGCGGAGAAAGCAG
CCCCAGCTGACCTTCTTTACAATCGCCCTGCAGTCTTGTCACTATCAGAGGCTGCCACCCCACATCCTGT
GGGCCACAGGCCTGAAGTCTGGAGGATCTAGCGGAGGATCCTCTGGCAGCGAGACACCAGGAACAAGCGA
GTCAGCAACACCAGAGAGCAGTGGCGGCAGCAGCGGCGGCAGCCCCGAGGATAATGAGCAGAAACAGCTG
TTTGTGGAACAGCACAAGCACTACCTGGACGAGATCATCGAGCAGATCAGCGAGTTCTCCAAGAGAGTGA
TCCTGGCCGACGCTAATCTGGACAAAGTGCTGTCCGCCTACAACAAGCACCGGGATAAGCCCATCAGAGA
GCAGGCCGAGAATATCATCCACCTGTTTACCCTGACCAATCTGGGAGCCCCTGCCGCCTTCAAGTACTTT
GACACCACCATCGACCGGAAGAGGTACACCAGCACCAAAGAGGTGCTGGACGCCACCCTGATCCACCAGA
GCATCACCGGCCTGTACGAGACACGGATCGACCTGTCTCAGCTGGGAGGCGACGGCGGATCAGGAGGCTC
TGGCGGTTCAGGTGGATCAGGCGGTAGCGGAGGTTCAGGTGGTATGGACAAGAAGTACAGCATCGGCCTG
GCCATCGGCACCAACTCTGTGGGCTGGGCCGTGATCACCGACGAGTACAAGGTGCCCAGCAAGAAATTCA
AGGTGCTGGGCAACACCGACCGGCACAGCATCAAGAAGAACCTGATCGGAGCCCTGCTGTTCGACAGCGG
CGAAACAGCCGAGGCCACCCGGCTGAAGAGAACCGCCAGAAGAAGATACACCAGACGGAAGAACCGGATC
TGCTATCTGCAAGAGATCTTCAGCAACGAGATGGCCAAGGTGGACGACAGCTTCTTCCACAGACTGGAAG
AGTCCTTCCTGGTGGAAGAGGATAAGAAGCACGAGCGGCACCCCATCTTCGGCAACATCGTGGACGAGGT
GGCCTACCACGAGAAGTACCCCACCATCTACCACCTGAGAAAGAAACTGGTGGACAGCACCGACAAGGCC
GACCTGCGGCTGATCTATCTGGCCCTGGCCCACATGATCAAGTTCCGGGGCCACTTCCTGATCGAGGGCG
ACCTGAACCCCGACAACAGCGACGTGGACAAGCTGTTCATCCAGCTGGTGCAGACCTACAACCAGCTGTT
CGAGGAAAACCCCATCAACGCCAGCGGCGTGGACGCCAAGGCCATCCTGTCTGCCAGACTGAGCAAGAGC
AGACGGCTGGAAAATCTGATCGCCCAGCTGCCCGGCGAGAAGAAGAATGGCCTGTTCGGAAACCTGATTG
CCCTGAGCCTGGGCCTGACCCCCAACTTCAAGAGCAACTTCGACCTGGCCGAGGATGCCAAACTGCAGCT
GAGCAAGGACACCTACGACGACGACCTGGACAACCTGCTGGCCCAGATCGGCGACCAGTACGCCGACCTG
TTTCTGGCCGCCAAGAACCTGTCCGACGCCATCCTGCTGAGCGACATCCTGAGAGTGAACACCGAGATCA
CCAAGGCCCCCCTGAGCGCCTCTATGATCAAGAGATACGACGAGCACCACCAGGACCTGACCCTGCTGAA
AGCTCTCGTGCGGCAGCAGCTGCCTGAGAAGTACAAAGAGATTTTCTTCGACCAGAGCAAGAACGGCTAC
GCCGGCTACATTGACGGCGGAGCCAGCCAGGAAGAGTTCTACAAGTTCATCAAGCCCATCCTGGAAAAGA
TGGACGGCACCGAGGAACTGCTCGTGAAGCTGAACAGAGAGGACCTGCTGCGGAAGCAGCGGACCTTCGA
CAACGGCAGCATCCCCCACCAGATCCACCTGGGAGAGCTGCACGCCATTCTGCGGCGGCAGGAAGATTTT
TACCCATTCCTGAAGGACAACCGGGAAAAGATCGAGAAGATCCTGACCTTCCGCATCCCCTACTACGTGG
GCCCTCTGGCCAGGGGAAACAGCAGATTCGCCTGGATGACCAGAAAGAGCGAGGAAACCATCACCCCCTG
GAACTTCGAGGAAGTGGTGGACAAGGGCGCTTCCGCCCAGAGCTTCATCGAGCGGATGACCAACTTCGAT
AAGAACCTGCCCAACGAGAAGGTGCTGCCCAAGCACAGCCTGCTGTACGAGTACTTCACCGTGTATAACG
AGCTGACCAAAGTGAAATACGTGACCGAGGGAATGAGAAAGCCCGCCTTCCTGAGCGGCGAGCAGAAAAA
GGCCATCGTGGACCTGCTGTTCAAGACCAACCGGAAAGTGACCGTGAAGCAGCTGAAAGAGGACTACTTC
AAGAAAATCGAGTGCTTCGACTCCGTGGAAATCTCCGGCGTGGAAGATCGGTTCAACGCCTCCCTGGGCA
CATACCACGATCTGCTGAAAATTATCAAGGACAAGGACTTCCTGGACAATGAGGAAAACGAGGACATTCT
GGAAGATATCGTGCTGACCCTGACACTGTTTGAGGACAGAGAGATGATCGAGGAACGGCTGAAAACCTAT
GCCCACCTGTTCGACGACAAAGTGATGAAGCAGCTGAAGCGGCGGAGATACACCGGCTGGGGCAGGCTGA
GCCGGAAGCTGATCAACGGCATCCGGGACAAGCAGTCCGGCAAGACAATCCTGGATTTCCTGAAGTCCGA
CGGCTTCGCCAACAGAAACTTCATGCAGCTGATCCACGACGACAGCCTGACCTTTAAAGAGGACATCCAG
AAAGCCCAGGTGTCCGGCCAGGGCGATAGCCTGCACGAGCACATTGCCAATCTGGCCGGCAGCCCCGCCA
TTAAGAAGGGCATCCTGCAGACAGTGAAGGTGGTGGACGAGCTCGTGAAAGTGATGGGCCGGCACAAGCC
CGAGAACATCGTGATCGAAATGGCCAGAGAGAACCAGACCACCCAGAAGGGACAGAAGAACAGCCGCGAG
AGAATGAAGCGGATCGAAGAGGGCATCAAAGAGCTGGGCAGCCAGATCCTGAAAGAACACCCCGTGGAAA
ACACCCAGCTGCAGAACGAGAAGCTGTACCTGTACTACCTGCAGAATGGGCGGGATATGTACGTGGACCA
GGAACTGGACATCAACCGGCTGTCCGACTACGATGTGGACCATATCGTGCCTCAGAGCTTTCTGAAGGAC
GACTCCATCGACAACAAGGTGCTGACCAGAAGCGACAAGAACCGGGGCAAGAGCGACAACGTGCCCTCCG
AAGAGGTCGTGAAGAAGATGAAGAACTACTGGCGGCAGCTGCTGAACGCCAAGCTGATTACCCAGAGAAA
GTTCGACAATCTGACCAAGGCCGAGAGAGGCGGCCTGAGCGAACTGGATAAGGCCGGCTTCATCAAGAGA
CAGCTGGTGGAAACCCGGCAGATCACAAAGCACGTGGCACAGATCCTGGACTCCCGGATGAACACTAAGT
ACGACGAGAATGACAAGCTGATCCGGGAAGTGAAAGTGATCACCCTGAAGTCCAAGCTGGTGTCCGATTT
CCGGAAGGATTTCCAGTTTTACAAAGTGCGCGAGATCAACAACTACCACCACGCCCACGACGCCTACCTG
AACGCCGTCGTGGGAACCGCCCTGATCAAAAAGTACCCTAAGCTGGAAAGCGAGTTCGTGTACGGCGACT
ACAAGGTGTACGACGTGCGGAAGATGATCGCCAAGAGCGAGCAGGAAATCGGCAAGGCTACCGCCAAGTA
CTTCTTCTACAGCAACATCATGAACTTTTTCAAGACCGAGATTACCCTGGCCAACGGCGAGATCCGGAAG
CGGCCTCTGATCGAGACAAACGGCGAAACCGGGGAGATCGTGTGGGATAAGGGCCGGGATTTTGCCACCG
TGCGGAAAGTGCTGAGCATGCCCCAAGTGAATATCGTGAAAAAGACCGAGGTGCAGACAGGCGGCTTCAG
CAAAGAGTCTATCCTGCCCAAGAGGAACAGCGATAAGCTGATCGCCAGAAAGAAGGACTGGGACCCTAAG
AAGTACGGCGGCTTCGACAGCCCCACCGTGGCCTATTCTGTGCTGGTGGTGGCCAAAGTGGAAAAGGGCA
AGTCCAAGAAACTGAAGAGTGTGAAAGAGCTGCTGGGGATCACCATCATGGAAAGAAGCAGCTTCGAGAA
GAATCCCATCGACTTTCTGGAAGCCAAGGGCTACAAAGAAGTGAAAAAGGACCTGATCATCAAGCTGCCT
AAGTACTCCCTGTTCGAGCTGGAAAACGGCCGGAAGAGAATGCTGGCCTCTGCCGGCGAACTGCAGAAGG
GAAACGAACTGGCCCTGCCCTCCAAATATGTGAACTTCCTGTACCTGGCCAGCCACTATGAGAAGCTGAA
GGGCTCCAGCGGCGGGAGCGGCGGGAGCGGGGGGAGCACTAATCTGAGCGACATCATTGAGAAGGAGACT
GGGAAACAGCTGGTCATTCAGGAGTCCATCCTGATGCTGCCTGAGGAGGTGGAGGAAGTGATCGGCAACA
AGCCAGAGTCTGACATCCTGGTGCACACCGCCTACGACGAGTCCACAGATGAGAATGTGATGCTGCTGAC
CTCTGACGCCCCCGAGTATAAGCCTTGGGCCCTGGTCATCCAGGATTCTAACGGCGAGAATAAGATCAAG
ATGCTGAGCGGAGGATCCGGAGGATCTGGAGGCAGCACCAACCTGTCTGACATCATCGAGAAGGAGACAG
GCAAGCAGCTGGTCATCCAGGAGAGCATCCTGATGCTGCCCGAAGAAGTCGAAGAAGTGATCGGAAACAA
GCCTGAGAGCGATATCCTGGTCCATACCGCCTACGACGAGAGTACCGACGAAAATGTGATGCTGCTGACA
TCCGACGCCCCAGAGTATAAGCCCTGGGCTCTGGTCATCCAGGATTCCAACGGAGAGAACAAAATCAAAA
TGCTGTCTGGCGGCTCAAAAAGAACCGCCGACGGCAGCGAATTCGAGCCCAAGAAGAAGAGGAAAGTCTA
ACCGGTCATCATCACCATCACCATTGAGTTTAAACCCGCTGATCAGCCTCGACTGTGCCTTCTAGTTGCC
AGCCATCTGTTGTTTGCCCCTCCCCCGTGCCTTCCTTGACCCTGGAAGGTGCCACTCCCACTGTCCTTTC
CTAATAAAATGAGGAAATTGCATCGCATTGTCTGAGTAGGTGTCATTCTATTCTGGGGGGTGGGGTGGGG
CAGGACAGCAAGGGGGAGGATTGGGAAGACAATAGCAGGCATGCTGGGGATGCGGTGGGCTCTATGGCTT
CTGAGGCGGAAAGAACCAGCTGGGGCTCGATACCGTCGACCTCTAGCTAGAGCTTGGCGTAATCATGGTC
ATAGCTGTTTCCTGTGTGAAATTGTTATCCGCTCACAATTCCACACAACATACGAGCCGGAAGCATAAAG
TGTAAAGCCTAGGGTGCCTAATGAGTGAGCTAACTCACATTAATTGCGTTGCGCTCACTGCCCGCTTTCC
AGTCGGGAAACCTGTCGTGCCAGCTGCATTAATGAATCGGCCAACGCGCGGGGAGAGGCGGTTTGCGTAT
TGGGCGCTCTTCCGCTTCCTCGCTCACTGACTCGCTGCGCTCGGTCGTTCGGCTGCGGCGAGCGGTATCA
GCTCACTCAAAGGCGGTAATACGGTTATCCACAGAATCAGGGGATAACGCAGGAAAGAACATGTGAGCAA
AAGGCCAGCAAAAGGCCAGGAACCGTAAAAAGGCCGCGTTGCTGGCGTTTTTCCATAGGCTCCGCCCCCC
TGACGAGCATCACAAAAATCGACGCTCAAGTCAGAGGTGGCGAAACCCGACAGGACTATAAAGATACCAG
GCGTTTCCCCCTGGAAGCTCCCTCGTGCGCTCTCCTGTTCCGACCCTGCCGCTTACCGGATACCTGTCCG
CCTTTCTCCCTTCGGGAAGCGTGGCGCTTTCTCATAGCTCACGCTGTAGGTATCTCAGTTCGGTGTAGGT
CGTTCGCTCCAAGCTGGGCTGTGTGCACGAACCCCCCGTTCAGCCCGACCGCTGCGCCTTATCCGGTAAC
TATCGTCTTGAGTCCAACCCGGTAAGACACGACTTATCGCCACTGGCAGCAGCCACTGGTAACAGGATTA
GCAGAGCGAGGTATGTAGGCGGTGCTACAGAGTTCTTGAAGTGGTGGCCTAACTACGGCTACACTAGAAG
AACAGTATTTGGTATCTGCGCTCTGCTGAAGCCAGTTACCTTCGGAAAAAGAGTTGGTAGCTCTTGATCC
GGCAAACAAACCACCGCTGGTAGCGGTGGTTTTTTTGTTTGCAAGCAGCAGATTACGCGCAGAAAAAAAG
GATCTCAAGAAGATCCTTTGATCTTTTCTACGGGGTCTGACACTCAGTGGAACGAAAACTCACGTTAAGG
GATTTTGGTCATGAGATTATCAAAAAGGATCTTCACCTAGATCCTTTTAAATTAAAAATGAAGTTTTAAA
TCAATCTAAAGTATATATGAGTAAACTTGGTCTGACAGTTACCAATGCTTAATCAGTGAGGCACCTATCT
CAGCGATCTGTCTATTTCGTTCATCCATAGTTGCCTGACTCCCCGTCGTGTAGATAACTACGATACGGGA
GGGCTTACCATCTGGCCCCAGTGCTGCAATGATACCGCGAGACCCACGCTCACCGGCTCCAGATTTATCA
GCAATAAACCAGCCAGCCGGAAGGGCCGAGCGCAGAAGTGGTCCTGCAACTTTATCCGCCTCCATCCAGT
CTATTAATTGTTGCCGGGAAGCTAGAGTAAGTAGTTCGCCAGTTAATAGTTTGCGCAACGTTGTTGCCAT
TGCTACAGGCATCGTGGTGTCACGCTCGTCGTTTGGTATGGCTTCATTCAGCTCCGGTTCCCAACGATCA
AGGCGAGTTACATGATCCCCCATGTTGTGCAAAAAAGCGGTTAGCTCCTTCGGTCCTCCGATCGTTGTCA
GAAGTAAGTTGGCCGCAGTGTTATCACTCATGGTTATGGCAGCACTGCATAATTCTCTTACTGTCATGCC
ATCCGTAAGATGCTTTTCTGTGACTGGTGAGTACTCAACCAAGTCATTCTGAGAATAGTGTATGCGGCGA
CCGAGTTGCTCTTGCCCGGCGTCAATACGGGATAATACCGCGCCACATAGCAGAACTTTAAAAGTGCTCA
TCATTGGAAAACGTTCTTCGGGGCGAAAACTCTCAAGGATCTTACCGCTGTTGAGATCCAGTTCGATGTA
ACCCACTCGTGCACCCAACTGATCTTCAGCATCTTTTACTTTCACCAGCGTTTCTGGGTGAGCAAAAACA
GGAAGGCAAAATGCCGCAAAAAAGGGAATAAGGGCGACACGGAAATGTTGAATACTCATACTCTTCCTTT
TTCAATATTATTGAAGCATTTATCAGGGTTATTGTCTCATGAGCGGATACATATTTGAATGTATTTAGAA
AAATAAACAAATAGGGGTTCCGCGCACATTTCCCCGAAAAGTGCCACCTGACGTCGACGGATCGGGAGAT
CGATCTCCCGATCCCCTAGGGTCGACTCTCAGTACAATCTGCTCTGATGCCGCATAGTTAAGCCAGTATC
TGCTCCCTGCTTGTGTGTTGGAGGTCGCTGAGTAGTGCGCGAGCAAAATTTAAGCTACAACAAGGCAAGG
CTTGACCGACAATTGCATGAAGAATCTGCTTAGGGTTAGGCGTTTTGCGCTGCTTCGCGATGTACGGGCC
AGATATACGCGTTGACATTGATTATTGACTAGTTATTAATAGTAATCAATTACGGGGTCATTAGTTCATA
GCCCATATATGGAGTTCCGCGTTACATAACTTACGGTAAATGGCCCGCCTGGCTGACCGCCCAACGACCC
CCGCCCATTGACGTCAATAATGACGTATGTTCCCATAGTAACGCCAATAGGGACTTTCCATTGACGTCAA
TGGGTGGAGTATTTACGGTAAACTGCCCACTTGGCAGTACATCAAGTGTATCATATGCCAAGTACGCCCC
CTATTGACGTCAATGACGGTAAATGGCCCGCCTGGCATTATGCCCAGTACATGACCTTATGGGACTTTCC
TACTTGGCAGTACATCTACGTATTAGTCATCGCTATTACCATGGTGATGCGGTTTTGGCAGTACATCAAT
GGGCGTGGATAGCGGTTTGACTCACGGGGATTTCCAAGTCTCCACCCCATTGACGTCAATGGGAGTTTGT
TTTGGCACCAAAATCAACGGGACTTTCCAAAATGTCGTAACAACTCCGCCCCATTGACGCAAATGGGCGG
TAGGCGTGTACGGTGGGAGGTCTATATAAGCAGAGCTGGTTTAGTGAACCGTCAGATCCGCTAG
Features (pLannotate 1.2.2; 19 found; start..end, strand, type, name):
     15..33      +  promoter       T7 promoter: promoter for bacteriophage T7 RNA polymerase
    104..787     +  CDS            Apobec1: ABEC1_RAT - Experimental evidence at protein level: Swiss-Prot protein existence level 1. Catalytic component of the apolipoprotein B mRNA editing enzyme complex which is responsible for the postranscriptional editing of a CAA codon for Gln to a UAA codon for stop in the APOB mRNA. May also play a role in the epigenetic regulation of gene expression by participating in DNA demethylation. From Rattus norvegicus (Rat).
    883..1243    +  CDS            Cas9(C) (fragment): C-terminal portion of Streptococcus pyogenes Cas9 (Zetsche et al., 2015)
   1307..2908    +  CDS            dCas9(N): N-terminal portion of catalytically inactive Streptococcus pyogenes dCas9 carrying the D10A mutation (Zetsche et al., 2015)
   2909..5047    +  CDS            Cas9(C) (fragment): C-terminal portion of Streptococcus pyogenes Cas9 (Zetsche et al., 2015)
   5357..5605    +  CDS            UGI: UNGI_BPPB2 - Experimental evidence at protein level: Swiss-Prot protein existence level 1. This protein binds specifically and reversibly to the host uracil-DNA glycosylase, preventing removal of uracil residues from PBS2 DNA by the host uracil-excision repair system. From Bacillus phage PBS2 (Bacteriophage PBS2).
   5723..5947    +  polyA_signal   bGH poly(A) signal: bovine growth hormone polyadenylation signal
   5951..5972    +  promoter       SV40 promoter (fragment): SV40 enhancer and early promoter
   5977..5993    +  misc_feature   MCS (fragment): pBluescript multiple cloning site
   6042..6058    -  protein_bind   lac operator: The lac repressor binds to the lac operator to inhibit transcription in E. coli. This inhibition can be relieved by adding lactose or isopropyl-β-D-thiogalactopyranoside (IPTG). lac repressor encoded by lacI
   6066..6096    -  promoter       lac promoter: promoter for the E. coli lac operon
   6111..6132    -  protein_bind   CAP binding site: CAP binding activates transcription in the presence of cAMP. E. coli catabolite activator protein
   6145..6237    -  CDS            lacI (fragment): lac repressor; lacI; The lac repressor binds to the lac operator to inhibit transcription in E. coli. This inhibition can be relieved by adding lactose or isopropyl-β-D-thiogalactopyranoside (IPTG).
   6420..7008    -  rep_origin     ori: high-copy-number ColE1/pMB1/pBR322/pUC origin of replication
   7179..8039    -  CDS            AmpR: β-lactamase; bla; confers resistance to ampicillin, carbenicillin, and related antibiotics
   8040..8144    -  promoter       AmpR promoter: bla
   8215..8259    -  misc_feature   bom (fragment): basis of mobility region from pBR322
   8414..8793    +  enhancer       CMV enhancer: human cytomegalovirus immediate early enhancer
   8794..8997    +  promoter       CMV promoter: human cytomegalovirus (CMV) immediate early promoter
