[The description below was written by a language model from this plasmid's Addgene catalogue record and pLannotate feature annotations shown in this document.]
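Description:
CP1249-CBEmax is a mammalian expression plasmid encoding a cytosine (C-to-T) base editor built on a circularly permuted Streptococcus pyogenes Cas9 nickase. The backbone is a pCMV vector of about 9 kb that is propagated in E. coli through a ColE1/pBR322-type origin and selected with ampicillin via the β-lactamase gene. Remnants of lac regulatory elements, a pBR322 bom fragment and short SV40 promoter and MCS fragments are also annotated, but these appear to be backbone carry-over rather than functional parts of the payload.

The editor is a single fusion open reading frame driven by the human CMV immediate-early enhancer and promoter and terminated by the bovine growth hormone polyadenylation signal. A T7 promoter sits just upstream of the coding region and could support in vitro transcription. The frame begins with rat APOBEC1, the cytidine deaminase that converts cytosine to uracil in single-stranded DNA exposed by Cas9 binding. The Cas9 annotation reflects the circular permutation. A short C-terminal Cas9 segment comes first, followed after a short gap by the N-terminal portion carrying D10A and then the rest of the protein. This order is consistent with new termini placed at residue 1249, as the name indicates, with the original ends rejoined. The D10A change makes a nickase that cuts the unedited strand. The insert name specifies two copies of the phage PBS2 uracil glycosylase inhibitor (UGI), which blocks uracil excision and so favours the C-to-T outcome. The automated table annotates only one UGI copy, with unannotated space beside it.

The guide RNA is not encoded here and would be supplied separately. The plasmid was made to test how relocating the Cas9 termini alters the editing window and targeting scope of base editors.
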