Addgene plasmid #119804: CP1249-CBEmax
Purpose: C-to-T base editor
Depositing lab: David Liu. Depositing organization: Broad Institute. Publication: Circularly permuted and PAM-modified Cas9 variants broaden the targeting scope of base editors. Huang TP, Zhao KT, Miller SM, Gaudelli NM, Oakes BL, Fellmann C, Savage DF, Liu DR. Nat Biotechnol. 2019 May 20. pii: 10.1038/s41587-019-0134-y. doi: 10.1038/s41587-019-0134-y. PubMed 31110355.
Backbone
  Vector backbone: pCMV with a BR322 origin
  Vector type: Mammalian Expression
Growth in bacteria
  Bacterial resistance: Ampicillin, 100 μg/mL
  Growth temperature: 37°C
  Growth strain: Mach1
  Copy number: Unknown
Gene/Insert
  Gene/Insert name: rApobec1-nSpCas9 (CP1249) -UGI-UGI
  Cloning method: Unknown
Terms and licenses: Academic/Nonprofit Terms; Industry Terms: Not Available to Industry
How to cite: CP1249-CBEmax was a gift from David Liu (Addgene plasmid # 119804 ; http://n2t.net/addgene:119804 ; RRID:Addgene_119804)
